>Addgene plasmid #100318 | pCMV_mEm_4GS_LF82_159 | addgene full sequence | sequence record 209476 | Addgene NGS Result
GTAAAACGACGGCCAGTGAGTTCGAGCTTGCATGCCTGCAGGTCGTTACATAACTTACGGTAAATGGCCC
GCCTGGCTGACCGCCCAACGACCCCCGCCCATTGACGTCAATAATGACGTATGTTCCCATAGTAACGCCA
ATAGGGACTTTCCATTGACGTCAATGGGTGGAGTATTTACGGTAAACTGCCCACTTGGCAGTACATCAAG
TGTATCATATGCCAAGTACGCCCCCTATTGACGTCAATGACGGTAAATGGCCCGCCTGGCATTATGCCCA
GTACATGACCTTATGGGACTTTCCTACTTGGCAGTACATCTACGTATTAGTCATCGCTATTACCATGGTG
ATGCGGTTTTGGCAGTACATCAATGGGCGTGGATAGCGGTTTGACTCACGGGGATTTCCAAGTCTCCACC
CCATTGACGTCAATGGGAGTTTGTTTTGGCACCAAAATCAACGGGACTTTCCAAAATGTCGTAACAACTC
CGCCCCATTGACGCAAATGGGCGGTAGGCGTGTACGGTGGGAGGTCTATATAAGCAGAGCTCGTTTAGTG
AACCGTCAGATCGCCTGGAGACGCCATCCACGCTGTTTTGACCTCCATAGAAGACACCGGGACCGATCCA
GCCTCCGGACTCTAGAGGATCCGGTACTAGAGGAACTGAAAAACCAGAAAGTTAACTGGTAAGTTTAGTC
TTTTTGTCTTTTATTTCAGGTCCCGGATCCGGTGGTGGTGCAAATCAAAGAACTGCTCCTCAGTGGATGT
TGCCTTTACTTCTAGGCCTGTACGGAAGTGTTACTTCTGCTCTAAAAGCTGCGGAATTGTACCCGCGGGC
CCACCATGGTGAGCAAGGGCGAGGAGCTGTTCACCGGGGTGGTGCCCATCCTGGTCGAGCTGGACGGCGA
CGTAAACGGCCACAAGTTCAGCGTGTCCGGCGAGGGCGAGGGCGATGCCACCTACGGCAAGCTGACCCTG
AAGTTCATCTGCACCACCGGCAAGCTGCCCGTGCCCTGGCCCACCCTCGTGACCACCTTGACCTACGGCG
TGCAGTGCTTCGCCCGCTACCCCGACCACATGAAGCAGCACGACTTCTTCAAGTCCGCCATGCCCGAAGG
CTACGTCCAGGAGCGCACCATCTTCTTCAAGGACGACGGCAACTACAAGACCCGCGCCGAGGTGAAGTTC
GAGGGCGACACCCTGGTGAACCGCATCGAGCTGAAGGGCATCGACTTCAAGGAGGACGGCAACATCCTGG
GGCACAAGCTGGAGTACAACTACAACAGCCACAAGGTCTATATCACCGCCGACAAGCAGAAGAACGGCAT
CAAGGTGAACTTCAAGACCCGCCACAACATCGAGGACGGCAGCGTGCAGCTCGCCGACCACTACCAGCAG
AACACCCCCATCGGCGACGGCCCCGTGCTGCTGCCCGACAACCACTACCTGAGCACCCAGTCCAAGCTGA
GCAAAGACCCCAACGAGAAGCGCGATCACATGGTCCTGCTGGAGTTCGTGACCGCCGCCGGGATCACTCT
CGGCATGGACGAGCTGTACAAGCGAATTGGTGGAGGGGGCGGTTCCGGTGGCGGAGGTTCCCGAATTCGT
CGACGGAGATCTGATATGAAAATTAACAAGATATTATCATCTGCAACACTATTGTATGGTATGTCAATGG
CCATGTCGGTCGGGAGTTGTGCAACACCTGTCCAGACTAATCTTCCTGGTTACACCCCGGGTGCAGATAT
CATTAGTGTTTCACCGACCAGAAACCAGGTCGATCTCATTGGTGATGTTGTTTATTCCCAGATAAAAGGA
ACTCGTTCTGTCAGACAGCTTCACATGTCAGTTCTTGTCCCGCGAACAAATGATTTAAAACCAGCCATTA
TTTATTATCCCGGCGGCGGATTCATGTCTTCTGAACATGACAAATTTATTGAAATGAGAATGGCTCTGGC
AGAAGCTGGTTTTGTTGTGGCCGCTGTAGAATACAGAACAATTCCTGATACATTTCCAGCACCAGTTGAG
GATGGAAAAGCTGCAATACGTTACCTGAGAGAGCATGCCAGCAATTATGGGATTGATCCTCAAAGAATCG
GAGTTCTGGGTGACTCTGCCGGTGGATGGCTTGCCCAGATGATGGGAACTACAAATGGTGACAAAACCTT
TGATAAAGGTGACTTTCTTCAGCAATCCTCAGATGTTCAGGCAGTTGCCACACTTTATGGGATTTCTGAC
TTGTTGAATATTGGCGAGGGGTTCCCTGAATCAGTGCAGGAGGTTCATCGCTCTCCTGCCGTAACCGAAG
CCTTAATGATCAATGGCCCTGCATTCAGAAATTTTGCGGGAGCCCCCATCACAGCGTCAAAAGAAAAAGC
GCTAAACGCCAGTCCAATCGGACATATGAAAGGAGTAAAACCCCCATTTCTTATTATGCATGGTAGCAAA
GACACTCTGGTTTCACCTGAGCAAAGCGCCAAACTATTCAGGATGTTGAAGAAGAACGGTGATAACGCTG
AGTACGTGCTGGTAGAAGGGGCCGAGCATGGCGATAATACATGGTATCAGCCAATTATTATAAACAGAGT
TGTTGAGTGGTTTACTAAAAACCTGGGAACCCCCATAAAAACCGCTACCCAACAACAAAAAACAAACGCT
GACCTGTGAATCGGTACCCTCGAGAAGCTTGCGGCCGCGGGGATCCAGACATGATAAGATACATTGATGA
GTTTGGACAAACCACAACTAGAATGCAGTGAAAAAAATGCTTTATTTGTGAAATTTGTGATGCTATTGCT
TTATTTGTAACCATTATAAGCTGCAATAAACAAGTTAACAACAACAATTGCATTCATTTTATGTTTCAGG
TTCAGGGGGAGGTGTGGGAGGTTTTTTCGGATCCTCTAGAGTCGATCTGCAGGCATGCTAGCTTGGCGTA
ATCATGGTCATAGCTGTTTCCTGTGTGAAATTGTTATCCGCTCACAATTCCACACAACATACGAGCCGGA
AGCATAAAGTGTAAAGCCTGGGGTGCCTAATGAGTGAGCTAACTCACATTAATTGCGTTGCGCTCACTGC
CCGCTTTCCAGTCGGGAAACCTGTCGTGCCAGCTGCATTAATGAATCGGCCAACGCGCGGGGAGAGGCGG
TTTGCGTATTGGGCGCTCTTCCGCTTCCTCGCTCACTGACTCGCTGCGCTCGGTCGTTCGGCTGCGGCGA
GCGGTATCAGCTCACTCAAAGGCGGTAATACGGTTATCCACAGAATCAGGGGATAACGCAGGAAAGAACA
TGTGAGCAAAAGGCCAGCAAAAGGCCAGGAACCGTAAAAAGGCCGCGTTGCTGGCGTTTTTCCATAGGCT
CCGCCCCCCTGACGAGCATCACAAAAATCGACGCTCAAGTCAGAGGTGGCGAAACCCGACAGGACTATAA
AGATACCAGGCGTTTCCCCCTGGAAGCTCCCTCGTGCGCTCTCCTGTTCCGACCCTGCCGCTTACCGGAT
ACCTGTCCGCCTTTCTCCCTTCGGGAAGCGTGGCGCTTTCTCATAGCTCACGCTGTAGGTATCTCAGTTC
GGTGTAGGTCGTTCGCTCCAAGCTGGGCTGTGTGCACGAACCCCCCGTTCAGCCCGACCGCTGCGCCTTA
TCCGGTAACTATCGTCTTGAGTCCAACCCGGTAAGACACGACTTATCGCCACTGGCAGCAGCCACTGGTA
ACAGGATTAGCAGAGCGAGGTATGTAGGCGGTGCTACAGAGTTCTTGAAGTGGTGGCCTAACTACGGCTA
CACTAGAAGAACAGTATTTGGTATCTGCGCTCTGCTGAAGCCAGTTACCTTCGGAAAAAGAGTTGGTAGC
TCTTGATCCGGCAAACAAACCACCGCTGGTAGCGGTGGTTTTTTTGTTTGCAAGCAGCAGATTACGCGCA
GAAAAAAAGGATCTCAAGAAGATCCTTTGATCTTTTCTACGGGGTCTGACGCTCAGTGGAACGAAAACTC
ACGTTAAGGGATTTTGGTCATGAGATTATCAAAAAGGATCTTCACCTAGATCCTTTTAAATTAAAAATGA
AGTTTTAAATCAATCTAAAGTATATATGAGTAAACTTGGTCTGACAGTTACCAATGCTTAATCAGTGAGG
CACCTATCTCAGCGATCTGTCTATTTCGTTCATCCATAGTTGCCTGACTCCCCGTCGTGTAGATAACTAC
GATACGGGAGGGCTTACCATCTGGCCCCAGTGCTGCAATGATACCGCGAGACCCACGCTCACCGGCTCCA
GATTTATCAGCAATAAACCAGCCAGCCGGAAGGGCCGAGCGCAGAAGTGGTCCTGCAACTTTATCCGCCT
CCATCCAGTCTATTAATTGTTGCCGGGAAGCTAGAGTAAGTAGTTCGCCAGTTAATAGTTTGCGCAACGT
TGTTGCCATTGCTACAGGCATCGTGGTGTCACGCTCGTCGTTTGGTATGGCTTCATTCAGCTCCGGTTCC
CAACGATCAAGGCGAGTTACATGATCCCCCATGTTGTGCAAAAAAGCGGTTAGCTCCTTCGGTCCTCCGA
TCGTTGTCAGAAGTAAGTTGGCCGCAGTGTTATCACTCATGGTTATGGCAGCACTGCATAATTCTCTTAC
TGTCATGCCATCCGTAAGATGCTTTTCTGTGACTGGTGAGTACTCAACCAAGTCATTCTGAGAATAGTGT
ATGCGGCGACCGAGTTGCTCTTGCCCGGCGTCAATACGGGATAATACCGCGCCACATAGCAGAACTTTAA
AAGTGCTCATCATTGGAAAACGTTCTTCGGGGCGAAAACTCTCAAGGATCTTACCGCTGTTGAGATCCAG
TTCGATGTAACCCACTCGTGCACCCAACTGATCTTCAGCATCTTTTACTTTCACCAGCGTTTCTGGGTGA
GCAAAAACAGGAAGGCAAAATGCCGCAAAAAAGGGAATAAGGGCGACACGGAAATGTTGAATACTCATAC
TCTTCCTTTTTCAATATTATTGAAGCATTTATCAGGGTTATTGTCTCATGAGCGGATACATATTTGAATG
TATTTAGAAAAATAAACAAATAGGGGTTCCGCGCACATTTCCCCGAAAAGTGCCACCTGACGTCTAAGAA
ACCATTATTATCATGACATTAACCTATAAAAATAGGCGTATCACGAGGCCCTTTCGTCTCGCGCGTTTCG
GTGATGACGGTGAAAACCTCTGACACATGCAGCTCCCGGAGACGGTCACAGCTTGTCTGTAAGCGGATGC
CGGGAGCAGACAAGCCCGTCAGGGCGCGTCAGCGGGTGTTGGCGGGTGTCGGGGCTGGCTTAACTATGCG
GCATCAGAGCAGATTGTACTGAGAGTGCACCATATGCGGTGTGAAATACCGCACAGATGCGTAAGGAGAA
AATACCGCATCAGGCGCCATTCGCCATTCAGGCTGCGCAACTGTTGGGAAGGGCGATCGGTGCGGGCCTC
TTCGCTATTACGCCAGCTGGCGAAAGGGGGATGTGCTGCAAGGCGATTAAGTTGGGTAACGCCAGGGTTT
TCCCAGTCACGACGTT
Features (pLannotate 1.2.2; 16 found; start..end, strand, type, name):
     25..45      -  misc_feature   MCS (fragment): pUC18/19 multiple cloning site
     44..347     +  enhancer       CMV enhancer: human cytomegalovirus immediate early enhancer
    348..551     +  promoter       CMV promoter: human cytomegalovirus (CMV) immediate early promoter
    689..785     +  intron         SV40 intron: modified SV40 intron with splice donor and acceptor sites
    846..1562    +  CDS            mEmerald: mEmerald is a basic (constitutively fluorescent) green fluorescent protein published in 1998, derived from Aequorea victoria. It is reported to be a very rapidly-maturing monomer with moderate acid sensitivity.
   2702..2836    -  polyA_signal   SV40 poly(A) signal: SV40 polyadenylation signal
   2971..2987    -  protein_bind   lac operator: The lac repressor binds to the lac operator to inhibit transcription in E. coli. This inhibition can be relieved by adding lactose or isopropyl-β-D-thiogalactopyranoside (IPTG). lac repressor encoded by lacI
   2995..3025    -  promoter       lac promoter: promoter for the E. coli lac operon
   3040..3061    -  protein_bind   CAP binding site: CAP binding activates transcription in the presence of cAMP. E. coli catabolite activator protein
   3074..3166    -  CDS            lacI (fragment): lac repressor; lacI; The lac repressor binds to the lac operator to inhibit transcription in E. coli. This inhibition can be relieved by adding lactose or isopropyl-β-D-thiogalactopyranoside (IPTG).
   3349..3937    -  rep_origin     ori: high-copy-number ColE1/pMB1/pBR322/pUC origin of replication
   4108..4968    -  CDS            AmpR: β-lactamase; bla; confers resistance to ampicillin, carbenicillin, and related antibiotics
   4969..5073    -  promoter       AmpR promoter: bla
   5168..5203    +  CDS            rop (fragment): Rop protein, which maintains plasmids at low copy number; rop
   5305..5404    +  misc_feature   bom (fragment): basis of mobility region from pBR322
   5410..19      -  CDS            lacZα (fragment) (across the origin): LacZα fragment of β-galactosidase; lacZ fragment
