[The description below was written by a language model from this plasmid's Addgene catalogue record and pLannotate feature annotations shown in this document.]
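Description:
pCMV_mEm_4GS_LF82_159 is a mammalian expression plasmid built on a pCMV backbone that produces an Escherichia coli LF82 protein, LF82_159, as a fusion to the green fluorescent protein mEmerald. It is propagated in E. coli as a high-copy plasmid through a ColE1/pUC-type origin and selected with ampicillin via the β-lactamase gene and its own promoter. The remaining bacterial annotations (lac promoter and operator, CAP site, and fragments of lacI, lacZα, rop, bom and a pUC polylinker) are leftovers of the cloning-vector lineage and have no evident role in the expression cassette.

The expression unit is driven by the human cytomegalovirus immediate early enhancer and promoter, followed by a modified SV40 intron, whose splice donor and acceptor sites generally improve transcript processing and expression. The mEmerald coding sequence comes next. The catalogue describes it as an N-terminal tag carried on the backbone, so the bacterial protein is attached to its C-terminus. The "4GS" in the name suggests a glycine-serine linker between the two parts, although the record does not define it. The 1,044 bp LF82_159 insert was introduced by ligation-independent cloning. It is not annotated in the feature table, but the unannotated stretch between mEmerald and the SV40 polyadenylation signal is where it would lie. No mammalian selection marker is annotated, which fits transient transfection.

The function of LF82_159 is not stated. The associated publication describes a multi-phenotypic imaging screen in which bacterial coding sequences were expressed exogenously in HeLa cells to identify candidate effectors. There the fluorescent tag would mark expressing cells and reveal the fusion protein's subcellular localisation.
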