Addgene plasmid #100318: pCMV_mEm_4GS_LF82_159
Purpose: Mammalian expression of E. coli LF82_159 CDS fused to mEmerald
Depositing lab: Alan Huett. Depositing organization: University of Nottingham. Publication: A multi-phenotypic imaging screen to identify bacterial effectors by exogenous expression in a HeLa cell line. Collins A, Huett A. Sci Data. 2018 May 15;5:180081. doi: 10.1038/sdata.2018.81. PubMed 29762554.
Backbone
  Vector backbone: pCMV
  Backbone size w/o insert (bp): 4502
  Vector type: Mammalian Expression
Growth in bacteria
  Bacterial resistance: Ampicillin, 100 μg/mL
  Growth temperature: 37°C
  Growth strain: XL1 Blue
  Copy number: High Copy
Gene/Insert
  Gene/Insert name: LF82_159
  Insert size (bp): 1044
  Promoter: CMV
  Tag / fusion protein: mEmerald (N terminal on backbone)
  Cloning method: Ligation Independent Cloning
  Sequencing primers: 5′ ACTTCTGCTCTAAAAGCTGCGG; 3′ CACTGCATTCTAGTTGTGGTTTGTC
Terms and licenses: Academic/Nonprofit Terms; Industry Terms: Not Available to Industry
How to cite: pCMV_mEm_4GS_LF82_159 was a gift from Alan Huett (Addgene plasmid # 100318 ; http://n2t.net/addgene:100318 ; RRID:Addgene_100318)
