>Addgene plasmid #100318 | pCMV_mEm_4GS_LF82_159 | depositor partial sequence | sequence record 183655 | Sequence across LF82 gene insert region
TTGGAGGGGGGCGGTTCCGGTGGCGGAGGTTCCCGAATTCGTCGACGGAGATCTGATATGAAAATTAACA
AGATATTATCATCTGCAACACTATTGTATGGTATGTCAATGGCCATGTCGGTCGGGAGTTGTGCAACACC
TGTCCAGACTAATCTTCCTGGTTACACCCCGGGTGCAGATATCATTAGTGTTTCACCGACCAGAAACCAG
GTCGATCTCATTGGTGATGTTGTTTATTCCCAGATAAAAGGAACTCGTTCTGTCAGACAGCTTCACATGT
CAGTTCTTGTCCCGCGAACAAATGATTTAAAACCAGCCATTATTTATTATCCCGGCGGCGGATTCATGTC
TTCTGAACATGACAAATTTATTGAAATGAGAATGGCTCTGGCAGAAGCTGGTTTTGTTGTGGCCGCTGTA
GAATACAGAACAATTCCTGATACATTTCCAGCACCAGTTGAGGATGGAAAAGCTGCAATACGTTACCTGA
GAGAGCATGCCAGCAATTATGGGATTGATCCTCAAAGAATCGGAGTTCTGGGTGACTCTGCCGGTGGATG
GCTTGCCCAGATGATGGGAACTACAAATGGTGACAAAACCTTTGATAAAGGTGACTTTCTTCAGCAATCC
TCAGATGTTCAGGCAGTTGCCACACTTTATGGGATTTCTGACTTGTTGAATATTGGCGAGGGGTTCCCTG
AATCAGTGCAGGAGGTTCATCGCTCTCCTGCCGTAACCGAAGCCTTAATGATCAATGGCCCTGCATTCAG
AAATTTTGCGGGAGCCCCCATCACAGCGTCAAAAGAAAAAGCGCTAAACGCCAGTCCAATCGGACATATG
AAAGGAGTAAAACCCCCATTTCTTATTATGCATGGTAGCAAGACACTCTGGTTTCACCTGAGCAAAGCGC
CAAACTATTCAGATGT
